>Addgene plasmid #30251 | pETCON-HB16/design_76 | depositor partial sequence | sequence record 13907 | Author sequence
CATATGTCCATGAGTGTTAAAAAGCCAAAGAGAGATGATTCTAAGGATTTGCAATTGTGTTACGAAATCT
TGTCAGAAATGTCTTCACATGAAGATGCTTGGCCTTTTAAAGAACCTGTTAATTTGAAGTTGGTTCCAGG
TTACAAAAAGGTTATTAAAAAGCCTATGGATTTCTTGACTATTTTTAATAAGTTAATGCAAGGTCAATAC
CCTAACTTAGAAACCTTCGCTTTGGATGTTAGATTGGTTTTCGATAACTGTGAAACTTTCAACGAAGATG
ATTCCGATATTGGTAGAGCAGGTCATAACATGAGAAAGTACTTCGAAAAGAAATGGACTGATACATTCAA
GGTTTCACTCGAG
