>Addgene plasmid #30251 | pETCON-HB16/design_76 | addgene partial sequence | sequence record 35427 | 30251 with GAL1
TCCCTACTTCATACATTTTCAATTAAGATGCAGTTACTTCGCTGTTTTTCAATATTTTCTGTTATTGCTT
CAGTTTTAGCACAGGAACTGACAACTATATGCGAGCAAATCCCCTCACCAACTTTAGAATCGACGCCGTA
CTCTTTGTCAACGACTACTATTTTGGCCAACGGGAAGGCAATGCAAGGAGTTTTTGAATATTACAAATCA
GTAACGTTTGTCAGTAATTGCGGTTCTCACCCCTCAACAACTAGCAAAGGCAGCCCCATAAACACACAGT
ATGTTTTTAAGGACAATAGCTCGACGATTGAAGGTAGATACCCATACGACGTTCCAGACTACGCTCTGCA
GGCTAGTGGTGGAGGAGGCTCTGGTGGAGGCGGTAGCGGAGGCGGAGGGTCGGCTAGCCATATGTCCATG
AGTGTTAAAAAGCCAAAGAGAGATGATTCTAAGGATTTGCAATTGTGTTACGAAATCTTGTCAGAAATGT
CTTCACATGAAGATGCTTGGCCTTTTAAAGAACCTGTTAATTTGAAGTTGGTTCCAGGTTACAAAAAGGT
TATTAAAAAGCCTATGGATTTCTTGACTATTTTTAATAAGTTAATGCAAGGTCAATACCCTAACTTAGAA
ACCTTCGCTTTGGATGTTAGATTGGTTTTCGATAACTGTGAAACTTTCAACGAAGATGATTCCGATATTG
GTAGAGCAGGTCATAACATGAGAAAGTACTTCGAAAAGAAATGGACTGATACATTCAAGGTTTCACTCGA
GGGGGGCGGATCCGAACAAAAGCTTATTTCTGAAGAGGACTTGTAATAGAGATCTGATAACAACAGTGTA
NATGTAACAAAT
