[The description below was written by a language model from this plasmid's Addgene catalogue record.]
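Description:
pETCON-HB16/design_76 is a yeast expression plasmid built on the pETCON backbone (about 5.4 kb without insert) that carries a 363 bp computationally designed open reading frame, HB16, also labelled design_76. The insert is described as a designed binding protein targeting the hemagglutinin (HA) of the SC1918/H1 influenza virus, and its sequence is fully synthetic rather than taken from a natural organism. It was placed in the vector by restriction cloning between NdeI and XhoI sites, both of which remain intact, so the design can be excised or swapped for other variants. In bacteria the plasmid is maintained as a high-copy construct under ampicillin selection.

The record does not list the promoter, the yeast selection marker, the yeast replication elements, or any fusion partners or epitope tags. pETCON is generally known as a yeast surface display vector, in which the cloned protein is fused to a cell-wall anchoring partner so it can be probed with labelled target, but these details are not confirmed by the fields given here, and no feature table is available to verify them. The associated publication is a community-wide assessment of protein-interface modelling that drew on a set of designed binders. This suggests the plasmid is one member of a series of design constructs used to test experimentally whether computationally designed proteins bind HA, and to benchmark and improve interface design methods.
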