Addgene plasmid #30251: pETCON-HB16/design_76
Depositing lab: David Baker. Depositing organization: University of Washington. Publication: Community-Wide Assessment of Protein-Interface Modeling Suggests Improvements to Design Methodology. Fleishman SJ, Whitehead TA, Strauch EM, Corn JE, Qin S, Zhou HX, Mitchell JC, Demerdash ON, Takeda-Shitaka M, Terashi G, Moal IH, Li X, Bates PA, Zacharias M, Park H, Ko JS, Lee H, Seok C, Bourquard T, Bernauer J, Poupon A, Aze J, Soner S, Ovali SK, Ozbek P, Tal NB, Haliloglu T, Hwang H, Vreven T, Pierce BG, Weng Z, Perez-Cano L, Pons C, Fernandez-Recio J, Jiang F, Yang F, Gong X, Cao L, Xu X, Liu B, Wang P, Li C, Wang C, Robert CH, Guharoy M, Liu S, Huang Y, Li L, Guo D, Chen Y, Xiao Y, London N, Itzhaki Z, Schueler-Furman O, Inbar Y, Patapov V, Cohen M, Schreiber G, Tsuchiya Y, Kanamori E, Standley DM, Nakamura H, Kinoshita K, Driggers CM, Hall RG, Morgan JL, Hsu VL, Zhan J, Yang Y, Zhou Y, Kastritis PL, Bonvin AM, Zhang W, Camacho CJ, Kilambi KP, Sircar A, Gray JJ, Ohue M, Uchikoga N, Matsuzaki Y, Ishida T, Akiyama Y, Khashan R, Bush S, Fouches D, Tropsha A, Esquivel-Rodriguez J, Kihara D, Stranges PB, Jacak R, Kuhlman B, Huang SY, Zou X, Wodak SJ, Janin J, Baker D. J Mol Biol. 2011 Sep 29. 10.1016/j.jmb.2011.09.031 PubMed 22001016.
Backbone
  Vector backbone: pETCON
  Backbone size w/o insert (bp): 5400
  Vector type: Yeast Expression
Growth in bacteria
  Bacterial resistance: Ampicillin, 100 μg/mL
  Growth temperature: 37°C
  Growth strain: DH5alpha
  Copy number: High Copy
Gene/Insert
  Gene/Insert name: SC1918/H1 HA designed binding protein HB16
  Species: Designed Sequence
  Insert size (bp): 363
  Cloning method: Restriction Enzyme; 5′ cloning site NdeI (not destroyed); 3′ cloning site XhoI (not destroyed)
  Sequencing primers: 5′ UP-GS
Resource information
  A portion of this plasmid was derived from a plasmid made by: Designed sequence
Terms and licenses: Academic/Nonprofit Terms; Industry Terms: Not Available to Industry
How to cite: pETCON-HB16/design_76 was a gift from David Baker (Addgene plasmid # 30251 ; http://n2t.net/addgene:30251 ; RRID:Addgene_30251)
